>Addgene plasmid #209053 | pDONR223-TAF5-FL_WobbleMut | addgene full sequence | sequence record 413681 | Addgene NGS Result
CTTTCCTGCGTTATCCCCTGATTCTGTGGATAACCGTATTACCGCCTTTGAGTGAGCTGATACCGCTCGC
CGCAGCCGAACGACCGAGCGCAGCGAGTCAGTGAGCGAGGAAGCGGAAGAGCGCCCAATACGCAAACCGC
CTCTCCCCGCGCGTTGGCCGATTCATTAATGCAGCTGGCACGACAGGTTTCCCGACTGGAAAGCGGGCAG
TGAGCGCAACGCAATTAATACGCGTACCGCTAGCCAGGAAGAGTTTGTAGAAACGCAAAAAGGCCATCCG
TCAGGATGGCCTTCTGCTTAGTTTGATGCCTGGCAGTTTATGGCGGGCGTCCTGCCCGCCACCCTCCGGG
CCGTTGCTTCACAACGTTCAAATCCGCTCCCGGCGGATTTGTCCTACTCAGGAGAGCGTTCACCGACAAA
CAACAGATAAAACGAAAGGCCCAGTCTTCCGACTGAGCCTTTCGTTTTATTTGATGCCTGGCAGTTCCCT
ACTCTCGCGTTAACGCTAGCATGGATGTTTTCCCAGTCACGACGTTGTAAAACGACGGCCAGTCTTAAGC
TCGGGCCCCAAATAATGATTTTATTTTGACTGATAGTGACCTGTTCGTTGCAACAAATTGATGAGCAATG
CTTTTTTATAATGCCAACTTTGTACAAAAAAGCAGGCTTCGCGGCGCTGGCGGAGGAGCAGACGGAGGTG
GCGGTCAAGCTAGAGCCTGAGGGACCGCCAACGCTGCTACCTCCGCAGGCGGGGGACGGCGCAGGCGAGG
GTAGCGGCGGCACTACCAACAACGGCCCCAACGGCGGCGGCGGGAACGTTGCGGCGTCGTCGTCCACTGG
CGGGGATGGCGGGACCCCCAAGCCCACGGTGGCTGTCTCCGCCGCTGCCCCGGCGGGGGCGGCCCCGGTG
CCCGCCGCTGCTCCGGACGCCGGCGCTCCGCATGACCGACAGACTCTACTGGCCGTGCTGCAGTTCCTAC
GGCAGAGCAAACTCCGCGAGGCCGAAGAGGCGCTGCGCCGTGAGGCCGGGCTGCTGGAGGAGGCAGTGGC
GGGCTCCGGAGCCCCGGGAGAGGTGGACAGCGCCGGCGCTGAGGTGACCAGCGCGCTTCTCAGCCGGGTG
ACCGCCTCGGCCCCTGGCCCTGCGGCCCCCGACCCTCCGGGCACTGGCGCTTCGGGGGCCACGGTCGTCT
CAGGTTCAGCCTCAGGTCCTGCGGCTCCGGGTAAAGTTGGAAGTGTTGCTGTGGAAGACCAGCCAGATGT
CAGTGCCGTGTTGTCAGCCTACAACCAACAAGGAGATCCCACAATGTATGAAGAATACTATAGTGGACTG
AAACACTTCATTGAATGTTCCCTGGACTGCCATCGGGCAGAGTTGTCCCAACTTTTTTATCCTCTGTTTG
TGCACATGTACTTGGAGCTAGTCTACAATCAACATGAGAATGAAGCAAAGTCATTCTTTGAGAAGTTCCA
TGGAGATCAGGAATGTTATTACCAGGATGACCTACGAGTATTATCTAGTCTTACCAAAAAGGAACACATG
AAAGGGAATGAGACCATGTTGGATTTTCGAACAAGTAAATTTGTTCTGCGTATTTCCCGTGACTCGTACC
AACTCTTGAAGAGGCATCTTCAGGAGAAACAGAACAATCAGATATGGAACATAGTTCAGGAGCACCTCTA
CATTGACATCTTTGATGGGATGCCGCGTAGTAAGCAACAGATAGATGCGATGGTGGGAAGTTTGGCAGGA
GAGGCTAAACGAGAGGCAAACAAATCAAAGGTATTTTTTGGTTTATTAAAAGAACCAGAAATTGAGGTAC
CTTTGGATGACGAGGATGAAGAGGGAGAAAATGAAGAAGGAAAACCTAAAAAGAAGAAGCCTAAAAAAGA
TAGTATTGGATCCAAAAGCAAAAAACAAGATCCCAATGCTCCACCTCAGAACAGAATCCCTCTTCCTGAG
TTGAAAGATTCAGATAAGTTGGATAAGATAATGAATATGAAAGAAACCACCAAACGAGTGCGCCTTGGGC
CGGACTGCTTACCCTCCATTTGTTTCTATACATTTCTCAATGCTTACCAGGGTCTCACTGCAGTGGATGT
CACTGATGATTCTAGTCTGATTGCTGGAGGTTTTGCAGATTCAACTGTCAGAGTGTGGTCGGTAACACCC
AAAAAGCTTCGTAGTGTCAAACAAGCATCAGATCTTAGTCTTATAGACAAAGAATCAGATGATGTCTTAG
AAAGAATCATGGATGAGAAAACAGCAAGTGAGTTGAAGATTTTGTATGGTCACAGTGGGCCTGTCTACGG
AGCCAGCTTCAGTCCGGATAGGAACTATCTGCTTTCCTCTTCAGAGGACGGAACTGTTAGATTGTGGAGC
CTTCAAACATTTACTTGTTTGGTGGGATATAAAGGACACAACTATCCAGTATGGGACACACAATTTTCTC
CATATGGATATTATTTTGTGTCAGGGGGCCATGACCGAGTAGCTCGGCTCTGGGCTACAGACCACTATCA
GCCTTTAAGAATATTTGCCGGCCATCTTGCTGATGTGAATTGTACCAGATTCCATCCAAATTCTAATTAT
GTTGCTACGGGCTCTGCAGACAGAACTGTGCGGCTCTGGGACGTCCTGAATGGTAACTGTGTAAGGATCT
TCACTGGACACAAGGGACCAATTCATTCCTTGACATTTTCTCCCAATGGGAGATTCCTGGCTACAGGAGC
AACAGATGGCAGAGTGCTTCTTTGGGATATTGGACATGGTTTGATGGTTGGAGAATTAAAAGGCCACACT
GATACAGTCTGTTCACTTAGGTTTAGTAGAGATGGTGAAATTTTGGCCAGCGGCAGCATGGACAACACAG
TTCGATTATGGGATGCTATCAAAGCCTTTGAAGATTTAGAGACCGATGACTTTACTACAGCCACTGGGCA
TATAAATTTACCTGAGAATTCACAGGAGTTATTGTTGGGAACATATATGACCAAATCAACACCAGTTGTA
CACCTTCATTTTACTCGAAGAAACCTGGTTCTAGCTGCAGGAGCTTATAGTCCACAATGATAACCCAGCT
TTCTTGTACAAAGTTGGCATTATAAGAAAGCATTGCTTATCAATTTGTTGCAACGAACAGGTCACTATCA
GTCAAAATAAAATCATTATTTGCCATCCAGCTGATATCCCCTATAGTGAGTCGTATTACATGGTCATAGC
TGTTTCCTGGCAGCTCTGGCCCGTGTCTCAAAATCTCTGATGTTACATTGCACAAGATAAAAATATATCA
TCATGCCTCCTCTAGACCAGCCAGGACAGAAATGCCTCGACTTCGCTGCTACCCAAGGTTGCCGGGTGAC
GCACACCGTGGAAACGGATGAAGGCACGAACCCAGTGGACATAAGCCTGTTCGGTTCGTAAGCTGTAATG
CAAGTAGCGTATGCGCTCACGCAACTGGTCCAGAACCTTGACCGAACGCAGCGGTGGTAACGGCGCAGTG
GCGGTTTTCATGGCTTGTTATGACTGTTTTTTTGGGGTACAGTCTATGCCTCGGGCATCCAAGCAGCAAG
CGCGTTACGCCGTGGGTCGATGTTTGATGTTATGGAGCAGCAACGATGTTACGCAGCAGGGCAGTCGCCC
TAAAACAAAGTTAAACATTATGAGGGAAGCGGTGATCGCCGAAGTATCGACTCAACTATCAGAGGTAGTT
GGCGTCATCGAGCGCCATCTCGAACCGACGTTGCTGGCCGTACATTTGTACGGCTCCGCAGTGGATGGCG
GCCTGAAGCCACACAGTGATATTGATTTGCTGGTTACGGTGACCGTAAGGCTTGATGAAACAACGCGGCG
AGCTTTGATCAACGACCTTTTGGAAACTTCGGCTTCCCCTGGAGAGAGCGAGATTCTCCGCGCTGTAGAA
GTCACCATTGTTGTGCACGACGACATCATTCCGTGGCGTTATCCAGCTAAGCGCGAACTGCAATTTGGAG
AATGGCAGCGCAATGACATTCTTGCAGGTATCTTCGAGCCAGCCACGATCGACATTGATCTGGCTATCTT
GCTGACAAAAGCAAGAGAACATAGCGTTGCCTTGGTAGGTCCAGCGGCGGAGGAACTCTTTGATCCGGTT
CCTGAACAGGATCTATTTGAGGCGCTAAATGAAACCTTAACGCTATGGAACTCGCCGCCCGACTGGGCTG
GCGATGAGCGAAATGTAGTGCTTACGTTGTCCCGCATTTGGTACAGCGCAGTAACCGGCAAAATCGCGCC
GAAGGATGTCGCTGCCGACTGGGCAATGGAGCGCCTGCCGGCCCAGTATCAGCCCGTCATACTTGAAGCT
AGACAGGCTTATCTTGGACAAGAAGAAGATCGCTTGGCCTCGCGCGCAGATCAGTTGGAAGAATTTGTCC
ACTACGTGAAAGGCGAGATCACCAAGGTAGTCGGCAAATAACCCTCGAGCCACCCATGACCAAAATCCCT
TAACGTGAGTTACGCGTCGTTCCACTGAGCGTCAGACCCCGTAGAAAAGATCAAAGGATCTTCTTGAGAT
CCTTTTTTTCTGCGCGTAATCTGCTGCTTGCAAACAAAAAAACCACCGCTACCAGCGGTGGTTTGTTTGC
CGGATCAAGAGCTACCAACTCTTTTTCCGAAGGTAACTGGCTTCAGCAGAGCGCAGATACCAAATACTGT
TCTTCTAGTGTAGCCGTAGTTAGGCCACCACTTCAAGAACTCTGTAGCACCGCCTACATACCTCGCTCTG
CTAATCCTGTTACCAGTGGCTGCTGCCAGTGGCGATAAGTCGTGTCTTACCGGGTTGGACTCAAGACGAT
AGTTACCGGATAAGGCGCAGCGGTCGGGCTGAACGGGGGGTTCGTGCACACAGCCCAGCTTGGAGCGAAC
GACCTACACCGAACTGAGATACCTACAGCGTGAGCTATGAGAAAGCGCCACGCTTCCCGAAGGGAGAAAG
GCGGACAGGTATCCGGTAAGCGGCAGGGTCGGAACAGGAGAGCGCACGAGGGAGCTTCCAGGGGGAAACG
CCTGGTATCTTTATAGTCCTGTCGGGTTTCGCCACCTCTGACTTGAGCGTCGATTTTTGTGATGCTCGTC
AGGGGGGCGGAGCCTATGGAAAAACGCCAGCAACGCGGCCTTTTTACGGTTCCTGGCCTTTTGCTGGCCT
TTTGCTCACATGTT
Features (pLannotate 1.2.2; 12 found; start..end, strand, type, name):
    121..213     +  CDS            lacI (fragment): lac repressor; lacI; The lac repressor binds to the lac operator to inhibit transcription in E. coli. This inhibition can be relieved by adding lactose or isopropyl-β-D-thiogalactopyranoside (IPTG).
    268..295     -  terminator     rrnB T2 terminator: transcription terminator T2 from the E. coli rrnB gene
    427..470     +  terminator     rrnB T1 terminator: Escherichia coli rrnB; transcription terminator T1 from the E. coli rrnB gene
    517..553     -  CDS            lacZα (fragment): LacZα fragment of β-galactosidase; lacZ fragment
    569..668     +  protein_bind   attL1: mutant version of attL; recombination site for the Gateway® LR reaction LR Clonase™
    671..3067    +  CDS            TAF5: TAF5_HUMAN - Also known as TAF2D. Experimental evidence at protein level: Swiss-Prot protein existence level 1. TAFs are components of the transcription factor IID (TFIID) complex, PCAF histone acetylase complex and TBP-free TAFII complex (TFTC). TAFs components-TIIFD are essential for mediating regulation of RNA polymerase transcription. TAF5/TAFII100 interacts strongly with the histone H4-related TAF6/TAFII80 and the histone H3-related TAF9/TAFII31, as well as a stable complex comprised of both TAF5/TAFII80 and TAF6/TAFII31. Apparently weaker interactions of TAF5/TAFII100 with TBP, TAF1/TAFI
   3073..3172    -  protein_bind   attL2: mutant version of attL; recombination site for the Gateway® LR reaction LR Clonase™
   3190..3208    -  promoter       T7 promoter: promoter for bacteriophage T7 RNA polymerase
   3398..3421    +  promoter       Pc promoter (fragment): intI1 (promoter lies within the coding sequence); class 1 integron promoter
   3597..3653    +  CDS            GmR (fragment): gentamycin acetyltransferase; aacC1; confers resistance to gentamycin
   3660..4451    +  CDS            SmR: aminoglycoside adenylyltransferase (Murphy, 1985); aadA; confers resistance to spectinomycin and streptomycin
   4544..5132    +  rep_origin     ori: high-copy-number ColE1/pMB1/pBR322/pUC origin of replication
