[The description below was written by a language model from this plasmid's Addgene catalogue record and pLannotate feature annotations shown in this document.]
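Description:
pDONR223-TAF5-FL_WobbleMut is a Gateway entry clone built on the pDONR223 backbone, about 5.2 kb in size, carrying the full-length human TAF5 coding sequence. It is maintained in E. coli through a high-copy ColE1/pUC-type origin and selected with spectinomycin through the aadA (SmR) aminoglycoside adenylyltransferase gene. This gene lies downstream of a fragment of the class 1 integron Pc promoter and a short remnant of a gentamicin resistance gene. The annotated lacI and lacZα fragments are small backbone leftovers rather than functional genes. The rrnB T1 and T2 terminators upstream of the cloning region insulate the insert from read-through transcription.

The roughly 2.4 kb TAF5 open reading frame sits between attL1 and attL2 sites, so an LR Clonase reaction can move it in a defined orientation into any attR-containing destination vector. TAF5 encodes a subunit of the general transcription factor TFIID and of related TAF-containing complexes. According to the record, this version has been mutated to resist a TAF5 siRNA. The "wobble" name implies silent codon changes at the siRNA target site, although the record does not list the specific substitutions.

Although catalogued under mammalian expression, the entry vector has no annotated mammalian promoter. The only promoter near the insert is a T7 promoter beyond attL2, pointing back toward it, so expression in cells requires transfer into a suitable destination vector. The likely use is knockdown-rescue experiments, in which endogenous TAF5 is depleted by siRNA and the resistant full-length cDNA is re-expressed to test the specificity of the phenotype.
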