Addgene plasmid #209053: pDONR223-TAF5-FL_WobbleMut
Purpose: Gateway-compatible entry vector, with insert of the full length TAF5 gene mutated to be resistant to TAF5 siRNA
Depositing lab: Thomas Gonatopoulos-Pournatzis. Depositing organization: National Cancer Institute (NCI). Publication: Genome-scale exon perturbation screens uncover exons critical for cell fitness. Xiao MS, Damodaran AP, Kumari B, Dickson E, Xing K, On TA, Parab N, King HE, Perez AR, Guiblet WM, Duncan G, Che A, Chari R, Andresson T, Vidigal JA, Weatheritt RJ, Aregger M, Gonatopoulos-Pournatzis T. Mol Cell. 2024 Jul 11;84(13):2553-2572.e19. doi: 10.1016/j.molcel.2024.05.024. Epub 2024 Jun 24. PubMed 38917794.
Backbone
  Vector backbone: pDONR223
  Vector type: Mammalian Expression ; Gateway entry vector
Growth in bacteria
  Bacterial resistance: Spectinomycin, 50 μg/mL
  Growth temperature: 37°C
  Growth strain: NEB Stable
  Copy number: High Copy
Gene/Insert
  Gene/Insert name: TAF5 full length
  Species: H. sapiens (human)
  Cloning method: Gateway Cloning
Terms and licenses: Academic/Nonprofit Terms; Industry Terms: Not Available to Industry
How to cite: pDONR223-TAF5-FL_WobbleMut was a gift from Thomas Gonatopoulos-Pournatzis (Addgene plasmid # 209053 ; http://n2t.net/addgene:209053 ; RRID:Addgene_209053)
